>Addgene plasmid #68657 | pMpGWB329 | depositor full sequence | sequence record 122179 | pMpGWB329 sequence 13654 bps
TTTCACGCCCTTTTAAATATCCGATTATTCTAATAAACGCTCTTTTCTCTTAGGTTTACCCGCCAATATA
TCCTGTCAAACACTGATAGTTTAAACTGAAGGCGGGAAACGACAATCTGATCCAAGCTCAAGCTGCTCTA
GCATTCGCCATTCAGGCTGCGCAACTGTTGGGAAGGGCGATCGGTGCGGGCCTCTTCGCTATTACGCCAG
CTGGCGAAAGGGGGATGTGCTGCAAGGCGATTAAGTTGGGTAACGCCAGGGTTTTCCCAGTCACGACGTT
GTAAAACGACGGCCAGTGCCAAGCTTGGGTCTAGAGTTATCAACAAGTTTGTACAAAAAAGCTGAACGAG
AAACGTAAAATGATATAAATATCAATATATTAAATTAGATTTTGCATAAAAAACAGACTACATAATACTG
TAAAACACAACATATCCAGTCACTATGGCGGCCCCTCGAGGGGCCGCATTAGGCACCCCAGGCTTTACAC
TTTATGCTTCCGGCTCGTATAATGTGTGGATTTTGAGTTAGGATCCGTCGAGATTTTCAGGAGCTAAGGA
AGCTAAAATGGAGAAAAAAATCACTGGATATACCACCGTTGATATATCCCAATGGCATCGTAAAGAACAT
TTTGAGGCATTTCAGTCAGTTGCTCAATGTACCTATAACCAGACCGTTCAGCTGGATATTACGGCCTTTT
TAAAGACCGTAAAGAAAAATAAGCACAAGTTTTATCCGGCCTTTATTCACATTCTTGCCCGCCTGATGAA
TGCTCATCCGGAATTCCGTATGGCAATGAAAGACGGTGAGCTGGTGATATGGGATAGTGTTCACCCTTGT
TACACCGTTTTCCATGAGCAAACTGAAACGTTTTCATCGCTCTGGAGTGAATACCACGACGATTTCCGGC
AGTTTCTACACATATATTCGCAAGATGTGGCGTGTTACGGTGAAAACCTGGCCTATTTCCCTAAAGGGTT
TATTGAGAATATGTTTTTCGTCTCAGCCAATCCCTGGGTGAGTTTCACCAGTTTTGATTTAAACGTGGCC
AATATGGACAACTTCTTCGCCCCCGTTTTCACCATGGGCAAATATTATACGCAAGGCGACAAGGTGCTGA
TGCCGCTGGCGATTCAGGTTCATCATGCCGTTTGTGATGGCTTCCATGTCGGCAGAATGCTTAATGAATT
ACAACAGTACTGCGATGAGTGGCAGGGCGGGGCGTAAAGATCTGGATCCGGCTTACTAAAAGCCAGATAA
CAGTATGCGTATTTGCGCGCTGATTTTTGCGGTATAAGAATATATACTGATATGTATACCCGAAGTATGT
CAAAAAGAGGTATGCTATGAAGCAGCGTATTACAGTGACAGTTGACAGCGACAGCTATCAGTTGCTCAAG
GCATATATGATGTCAATATCTCCGGTCTGGTAAGCACAACCATGCAGAATGAAGCCCGTCGTCTGCGTGC
CGAACGCTGGAAAGCGGAAAATCAGGAAGGGATGGCTGAGGTCGCCCGGTTTATTGAAATGAACGGCTCT
TTTGCTGACGAGAACAGGGGCTGGTGAAATGCAGTTTAAGGTTTACACCTATAAAAGAGAGAGCCGTTAT
CGTCTGTTTGTGGATGTACAGAGTGATATTATTGACACGCCCGGGCGACGGATGGTGATCCCCCTGGCCA
GTGCACGTCTGCTGTCAGATAAAGTCCCCCGTGAACTTTACCCGGTGGTGCATATCGGGGATGAAAGCTG
GCGCATGATGACCACCGATATGGCCAGTGTGCCGGTCTCCGTTATCGGGGAAGAAGTGGCTGATCTCAGC
CACCGCGAAAATGACATCAAAAACGCCATTAACCTGATGTTCTGGGGAATATAAATGTCAGGCTCCCTTA
TACACAGCCAGTCTGCAGGTCGACCATAGTGACTGGATATGTTGTGTTTTACAGTATTATGTAGTCTGTT
TTTTATGCAAAATCTAATTTAATATATTGATATTTATATCATTTTACGTTTCTCGTTCAGCTTTCTTGTA
CAAAGTGGTTGATAACAGCGCTGGAGGCTCCGGTGGGAGCATGGTGAGCAAGGGCGAGGAGGTCATCAAA
GAGTTCATGCGCTTCAAGGTGCGCATGGAGGGCTCCATGAACGGCCACGAGTTCGAGATCGAGGGCGAGG
GCGAGGGCCGCCCCTACGAGGGCACCCAGACCGCCAAGCTGAAGGTGACCAAGGGCGGCCCCCTGCCCTT
CGCCTGGGACATCCTGTCCCCCCAGTTCATGTACGGCTCCAAGGCGTACGTGAAGCACCCCGCCGACATC
CCCGATTACAAGAAGCTGTCCTTCCCCGAGGGCTTCAAGTGGGAGCGCGTGATGAACTTCGAGGACGGCG
GTCTGGTGACCGTGACCCAGGACTCCTCCCTGCAGGACGGCACGCTGATCTACAAGGTGAAGATGCGCGG
CACCAACTTCCCCCCCGACGGCCCCGTAATGCAGAAGAAGACCATGGGCTGGGAGGCCTCCACCGAGCGC
CTGTACCCCCGCGACGGCGTGCTGAAGGGCGAGATCCACCAGGCCCTGAAGCTGAAGGACGGCGGCCACT
ACCTGGTGGAGTTCAAGACCATCTACATGGCCAAGAAGCCCGTGCAACTGCCCGGCTACTACTACGTGGA
CACCAAGCTGGACATCACCTCCCACAACGAGGACTACACCATCGTGGAACAGTACGAGCGCTCCGAGGGC
CGCCACCACCTGTTCCTGGGGCATGGCACCGGCAGCACCGGCAGCGGCAGCTCCGGCACCGCCTCCTCCG
AGGACAACAACATGGCCGTCATCAAAGAGTTCATGCGCTTCAAGGTGCGCATGGAGGGCTCCATGAACGG
CCACGAGTTCGAGATCGAGGGCGAGGGCGAGGGCCGCCCCTACGAGGGCACCCAGACCGCCAAGCTGAAG
GTGACCAAGGGCGGCCCCCTGCCCTTCGCCTGGGACATCCTGTCCCCCCAGTTCATGTACGGCTCCAAGG
CGTACGTGAAGCACCCCGCCGACATCCCCGATTACAAGAAGCTGTCCTTCCCCGAGGGCTTCAAGTGGGA
GCGCGTGATGAACTTCGAGGACGGCGGTCTGGTGACCGTGACCCAGGACTCCTCCCTGCAGGACGGCACG
CTGATCTACAAGGTGAAGATGCGCGGCACCAACTTCCCCCCCGACGGCCCCGTAATGCAGAAGAAGACCA
TGGGCTGGGAGGCCTCCACCGAGCGCCTGTACCCCCGCGACGGCGTGCTGAAGGGCGAGATCCACCAGGC
CCTGAAGCTGAAGGACGGCGGCCGCTACCTGGTGGAGTTCAAGACCATCTACATGGCCAAGAAGCCCGTG
CAACTGCCCGGCTACTACTACGTGGACACCAAGCTGGACATCACCTCCCACAACGAGGACTACACCATCG
TGGAACAGTACGAGCGCTCCGAGGGCCGCCACCACCTGTTCCTGTACGGCATGGACGAGCTGTACAAGTA
AGCTTGCATGCCTGCAGGTCGACTCTAGAGGATCCCCGGGTACCGAGCTCGAATTTCCCCGATCGTTCAA
ACATTTGGCAATAAAGTTTCTTAAGATTGAATCCTGTTGCCGGTCTTGCGATGATTATCATATAATTTCT
GTTGAATTACGTTAAGCATGTAATAATTAACATGTAATGCATGACGTTATTTATGAGATGGGTTTTTATG
ATTAGAGTCCCGCAATTATACATTTAATACGCGATAGAAAACAAAATATAGCGCGCAAACTAGGATAAAT
TATCGCGCGCGGTGTCATCTATGTTACTAGATCGGGAATTGGTTCCGGAACCAATTCGTAATCATGGTCA
TAGCTGTTTCCTGTGTGAAATTGTTATCCGCTCACAATTCCACACAACATACGAGCCGGAAGCATAAAGT
GTAAAGCCTGGGGTGCCTAATGAGTGAGCTAACTCACATTAGGCTGAATTAGGCGCGCCTATTTCTGAAT
TCAACACATTGCGGACGTTTTTAATGTACTGAATTAACGCCGAATTAATTCGGGGGATCTGGATTTTAGT
ACTGGATTTTGGTTTTAGGAATTAGAAATTTTATTGATAGAAGTATTTTACAAATACAAATACATACTAA
GGGTTTCTTATATGCTCAACACATGAGCGAAACCCTATAGGAACCCTAAATTCCCTTATCTGGGAACTAC
TCACACATTATTATGGAGAAACTCGAAGTTAGTATATAGTCCTTCCATCACCCTCTGTGATAATCTCCTT
AAAACTTGCTCCCCCAGGAATCATAGGCAGAACGTGCTCCTGGTGGGGAACTATCACATCCAGTAAATAA
GGACCGGGAGAATCTAGCATAGTTTGAATTGCTGCTCTTAGTTCATCCTTCTTCACCACACGCGCATTTG
GCACCTTGAAACCGTCTGCAACTGTACAGAAGTCGGGGTAGATCTGCTCCTCGTGATCTGGATCACCTAA
GTAAGTATGTGCTCTGTTGGCCTTGTAGAATCTATCCTCCAATTGTACGACCATTCCTAGATGTTGGTTG
TTTAAGATCATGATCTTCACGGGTAACTTCTCCACAAAAATTGTAGCCAACTCCTGTACGTTCATCACAA
AGCTACCATCGCCATCGATGTCGATCACAGGAATATCTGGTTGAGTTGCGGCAGCCCCCAAAGCAGAAGG
AAGTCCGAATCCCATGGCTCCAAGACCTCCAGATGTCAACCAACGCCGCGGTTCGTTGTACTTGAACCAC
TGGGCTGCCCACATTTGATGTTGGCCAACACCAGTAGATATGATGGCATTTCCACCAGTGAGTTCGTACA
GCGTCTGTATGGCAGATTGAGGAGCAATGGCATCCTCGAATACGGGAAACTTCATTGGCCATTTCTGCTT
TTGTTCTTCTAGTTCTGCCACCCAGTTGGAGAAGTCGAAAGTCCTCTTTTGACTCTTCAAGAGGGCATTG
ATTTCACTTAGCGCAGGTTTCACATCAGCACACATGGACACATGGGGCTGTTTGTTCTTTCCAATTTCAG
CAGGGTCAATATCGATATGAACGATGCTGGACCTGCTAGCAAAAGTCTCCAGTTTACCAGTCACTCGATC
GTCGAAACGCACTCCAAATGCCAACAACAGATCTGCTTGGTCCACGGCGTAGTTGGCGTAAACAGTTCCA
TGCATTCCAAGCATTTTCAAACTTAATGGATCAGACTCGGGATACGCTCCCAAACCCATTAAAGTCGATG
TGATAGGAATTCCGGTAAGCTCGACAAATTCCCTCAACTCTTCGCTGGCGTGATTGCAACCTCCTCCAGA
ATACACTACAGGCTTCTTAGAACTAGAAATGAGTCTTATAATCTGCTCGATTAACGTTGGTTCCGGTGGC
CGAGGCAGTCGTTGTAAGTAGCCCTTCAGTTGCATTGGCTGAGACCAATCTGGAATAGCCATTTGCTGTT
GCACGTCCTTGGGAATATCTACCAAGACTGGGCCCGGCCTACCTGAAGCTGCCAAAAAGAAAGCCTCCCT
GATTACGCGAGGGATGTCATCAATGTTCATAACAAGGTAATTGTGCTTGGTGATCGATCTCGTAACCTCC
ACAATTGGAGTTTCTTGAAAAGCATCGGTACCAATCATCCTACTGGATACTTGACCTGTAATGGCCACTA
GTGGCACACTGTCCAAGAGGGCATCAGCGAGCCCGGTAACAAGATTGGTCGCTCCAGGACCGGATGTGGC
TATACAAACCCCTACTCGTCCAGACGATTTAGCATAACCTTCAGCAGCGAAAATCTCCCCCTGCTCGTGG
CGACAGAGAATGTTGCGGATGCTGCTGGAACGTGTAAGAGCCTGGTGAATCTCCATAGACGCTCCGCCGG
GATAAGCGAACACCGTTCTAATCCCTTCTCGCTCAAGAGCCTCCACCAAAATGTCGGCTCCTTTGCGGGG
CTCGTCATCCTTGTAGCGAGACTGAAAGTCGGACGGGGTTGGTGCAACGAGTGACTTCCCGCTGCTAAGC
CGTGGTCCACTCACATCGACTGCAGACTGGATCTTCTCGCTAACAGCTTGGGCTTTCACTTCCAGTGAAC
GCTCAGTCTTCCGAGAGGTGTTGTATGCATGTCCCCTCAGAGCGGCTCCCGAGAAGAAACCACTCCTCAC
CTTTAGCTCTTTAGCTCCCTTGCAACAAGACCTTGCCGATGGCTGCACCTTCTCCAGGCTCGCTATGCTC
AAAGGCACAGCTGCGCATCCACTAATTGACGCCATGCTCGAGAGAGATAGATTTGTAGAGAGAGACTGGT
GATTTCAGCGTGTCCTCTCCAAATGAAATGAACTTCCTTATATAGAGGAAGGGTCTTGCGAAGGATAGTG
GGATTGTGCGTCATCCCTTACGTCAGTGGAGATATCACATCAATCCACTTGCTTTGAAGACGTGGTTGGA
ACGTCTTCTTTTTCCACGATGCTCCTCGTGGGTGGGGGTCCATCTTTGGGACCACTGTCGGCAGAGGCAT
CTTGAACGATAGCCTTTCCTTTATCGCAATTATGGCATTTGTAGGTGCCACCTTCCTTTTCTACTGTCCT
TTTGATGAAGTGACAGATAGCTGGGCAATGGAATCCGAGGAGGTTTCCCGATATTACCCTTTGTTGAAAA
GTCTCAATAGCCCTTTGGTCTTCTGAGACTGTATCTTTGATATTCTTGGAGTAGACGAGAGTGTCGTGCT
CCACCATGTTCACATCAATCCACTTGCTTTGAAGACGTGGTTGGAACGTCTTCTTTTTCCACGATGCTCC
TCGTGGGTGGGGGTCCATCTTTGGGACCACTGTCGGCAGAGGCATCTTGAACGATAGCCTTTCCTTTATC
GCAATGATGGCATTTGTAGGTGCCACCTTCCTTTTCTACTGTCCTTTTGATGAAGTGACAGATAGCTGGG
CAATGGAATCCGAGGAGGTTTCCCGATATTACCCTTTGTTGAAAAGTCTCAATAGCCCTTTGGTCTTCTG
AGACTGTATCTTTGATATTCTTGGAGTAGACGAGAGTGTCGTGCTCCACCATGTTGGCAAGCTGCTCTAG
CCAATACGCAAACCGAATTCAGAAATAAATTCAGCCTAATTCGGCGTTAATTCAGTACATTAAAAACGTC
CGCAATGTGTTATTAAGTTGTCTAAGCGTCAATTTGTTTACACCACAATATATCCTGCCACCAGCCAGCC
AACAGCTCCCCGACCGGCAGCTCGGCACAAAATCACCACTCGATACAGGCAGCCCATCAGTCCGGGACGG
CGTCAGCGGGAGAGCCGTTGTAAGGCGGCAGACTTTGCTCATGTTACCGATGCTATTCGGAAGAACGGCA
ACTAAGCTGCCGGGTTTGAAACACGGATGATCTCGCGGAGGGTAGCATGTTGATTGTAACGATGACAGAG
CGTTGCTGCCTGTGATCAATTCGGGCACGAACCCAGTGGACATAAGCCTGTTCGGTTCGTAAGCTGTAAT
GCAAGTAGCGTATGCGCTCACGCAACTGGTCCAGAACCTTGACCGAACGCAGCGGTGGTAACGGCGCAGT
GGCGGTTTTCATGGCTTGTTATGACTGTTTTTTTGGGGTACAGTCTATGCCTCGGGCATCCAAGCAGCAA
GCGCGTTACGCCGTGGGTCGATGTTTGATGTTATGGAGCAGCAACGATGTTACGCAGCAGGGCAGTCGCC
CTAAAACAAAGTTAAACATCATGGGGGAAGCGGTGATCGCCGAAGTATCGACTCAACTATCAGAGGTAGT
TGGCGTCATCGAGCGCCATCTCGAACCGACGTTGCTGGCCGTACATTTGTACGGCTCCGCAGTGGATGGC
GGCCTGAAGCCACACAGTGATATTGATTTGCTGGTTACGGTGACCGTAAGGCTTGATGAAACAACGCGGC
GAGCTTTGATCAACGACCTTTTGGAAACTTCGGCTTCCCCTGGAGAGAGCGAGATTCTCCGCGCTGTAGA
AGTCACCATTGTTGTGCACGACGACATCATTCCGTGGCGTTATCCAGCTAAGCGCGAACTGCAATTTGGA
GAATGGCAGCGCAATGACATTCTTGCAGGTATCTTCGAGCCAGCCACGATCGACATTGATCTGGCTATCT
TGCTGACAAAAGCAAGAGAACATAGCGTTGCCTTGGTAGGTCCAGCGGCGGAGGAACTCTTTGATCCGGT
TCCTGAACAGGATCTATTTGAGGCGCTAAATGAAACCTTAACGCTATGGAACTCGCCGCCCGACTGGGCT
GGCGATGAGCGAAATGTAGTGCTTACGTTGTCCCGCATTTGGTACAGCGCAGTAACCGGCAAAATCGCGC
CGAAGGATGTCGCTGCCGACTGGGCAATGGAGCGCCTGCCGGCCCAGTATCAGCCCGTCATACTTGAAGC
TAGACAGGCTTATCTTGGACAAGAAGAAGATCGCTTGGCCTCGCGCGCAGATCAGTTGGAAGAATTTGTC
CACTACGTGAAAGGCGAGATCACCAAGGTAGTCGGCAAATAATGTCTAGCTAGAAATTCGTTCAAGCCGA
CGCCGCTTCGCGGCGCGGCTTAACTCAAGCGTTAGATGCACTAAGCACATAATTGCTCACAGCCAAACTA
TCAGGTCAAGTCTGCTTTTATTATTTTTAAGCGTGCATAATAAGCCCTACACAAATTGGGAGATATATCA
TGCATGACCAAAATCCCTTAACGTGAGTTTTCGTTCCACTGAGCGTCAGACCCCGTAGAAAAGATCAAAG
GATCTTCTTGAGATCCTTTTTTTCTGCGCGTAATCTGCTGCTTGCAAACAAAAAAACCACCGCTACCAGC
GGTGGTTTGTTTGCCGGATCAAGAGCTACCAACTCTTTTTCCGAAGGTAACTGGCTTCAGCAGAGCGCAG
ATACCAAATACTGTCCTTCTAGTGTAGCCGTAGTTAGGCCACCACTTCAAGAACTCTGTAGCACCGCCTA
CATACCTCGCTCTGCTAATCCTGTTACCAGTGGCTGCTGCCAGTGGCGATAAGTCGTGTCTTACCGGGTT
GGACTCAAGACGATAGTTACCGGATAAGGCGCAGCGGTCGGGCTGAACGGGGGGTTCGTGCACACAGCCC
AGCTTGGAGCGAACGACCTACACCGAACTGAGATACCTACAGCGTGAGCTATGAGAAAGCGCCACGCTTC
CCGAAGGGAGAAAGGCGGACAGGTATCCGGTAAGCGGCAGGGTCGGAACAGGAGAGCGCACGAGGGAGCT
TCCAGGGGGAAACGCCTGGTATCTTTATAGTCCTGTCGGGTTTCGCCACCTCTGACTTGAGCGTCGATTT
TTGTGATGCTCGTCAGGGGGGCGGAGCCTATGGAAAAACGCCAGCAACGCGGCCTTTTTACGGTTCCTGG
CCTTTTGCTGGCCTTTTGCTCACATGTTCTTTCCTGCGTTATCCCCTGATTCTGTGGATAACCGTATTAC
CGCCTTTGAGTGAGCTGATACCGCTCGCCGCAGCCGAACGACCGAGCGCAGCGAGTCAGTGAGCGAGGAA
GCGGAAGAGCGCCTGATGCGGTATTTTCTCCTTACGCATCTGTGCGGTATTTCACACCGCATATGGTGCA
CTCTCAGTACAATCTGCTCTGATGCCGCATAGTTAAGCCAGTATACACTCCGCTATCGCTACGTGACTGG
GTCATGGCTGCGCCCCGACACCCGCCAACACCCGCTGACGCGCCCTGACGGGCTTGTCTGCTCCCGGCAT
CCGCTTACAGACAAGCTGTGACCGTCTCCGGGAGCTGCATGTGTCAGAGGTTTTCACCGTCATCACCGAA
ACGCGCGAGGCAGGGTGCCTTGATGTGGGCGCCGGCGGTCGAGTGGCGACGGCGCGGCTTGTCCGCGCCC
TGGTAGATTGCCTGGCCGTAGGCCAGCCATTTTTGAGCGGCCAGCGGCCGCGATAGGCCGACGCGAAGCG
GCGGGGCGTAGGGAGCGCAGCGACCGAAGGGTAGGCGCTTTTTGCAGCTCTTCGGCTGTGCGCTGGCCAG
ACAGTTATGCACAGGCCAGGCGGGTTTTAAGAGTTTTAATAAGTTTTAAAGAGTTTTAGGCGGAAAAATC
GCCTTTTTTCTCTTTTATATCAGTCACTTACATGTGTGACCGGTTCCCAATGTACGGCTTTGGGTTCCCA
ATGTACGGGTTCCGGTTCCCAATGTACGGCTTTGGGTTCCCAATGTACGTGCTATCCACAGGAAAGAGAC
CTTTTCGACCTTTTTCCCCTGCTAGGGCAATTTGCCCTAGCATCTGCTCCGTACATTAGGAACCGGCGGA
TGCTTCGCCCTCGATCAGGTTGCGGTAGCGCATGACTAGGATCGGGCCAGCCTGCCCCGCCTCCTCCTTC
AAATCGTACTCCGGCAGGTCATTTGACCCGATCAGCTTGCGCACGGTGAAACAGAACTTCTTGAACTCTC
CGGCGCTGCCACTGCGTTCGTAGATCGTCTTGAACAACCATCTGGCTTCTGCCTTGCCTGCGGCGCGGCG
TGCCAGGCGGTAGAGAAAACGGCCGATGCCGGGATCGATCAAAAAGTAATCGGGGTGAACCGTCAGCACG
TCCGGGTTCTTGCCTTCTGTGATCTCGCGGTACATCCAATCAGCTAGCTCGATCTCGATGTACTCCGGCC
GCCCGGTTTCGCTCTTTACGATCTTGTAGCGGCTAATCAAGGCTTCACCCTCGGATACCGTCACCAGGCG
GCCGTTCTTGGCCTTCTTCGTACGCTGCATGGCAACGTGCGTGGTGTTTAACCGAATGCAGGTTTCTACC
AGGTCGTCTTTCTGCTTTCCGCCATCGGCTCGCCGGCAGAACTTGAGTACGTCCGCAACGTGTGGACGGA
ACACGCGGCCGGGCTTGTCTCCCTTCCCTTCCCGGTATCGGTTCATGGATTCGGTTAGATGGGAAACCGC
CATCAGTACCAGGTCGTAATCCCACACACTGGCCATGCCGGCCGGCCCTGCGGAAACCTCTACGTGCCCG
TCTGGAAGCTCGTAGCGGATCACCTCGCCAGCTCGTCGGTCACGCTTCGACAGACGGAAAACGGCCACGT
CCATGATGCTGCGACTATCGCGGGTGCCCACGTCATAGAGCATCGGAACGAAAAAATCTGGTTGCTCGTC
GCCCTTGGGCGGCTTCCTAATCGACGGCGCACCGGCTGCCGGCGGTTGCCGGGATTCTTTGCGGATTCGA
TCAGCGGCCGCTTGCCACGATTCACCGGGGCGTGCTTCTGCCTCGATGCGTTGCCGCTGGGCGGCCTGCG
CGGCCTTCAACTTCTCCACCAGGTCATCACCCAGCGCCGCGCCGATTTGTACCGGGCCGGATGGTTTGCG
ACCGCTCACGCCGATTCCTCGGGCTTGGGGGTTCCAGTGCCATTGCAGGGCCGGCAGACAACCCAGCCGC
TTACGCCTGGCCAACCGCCCGTTCCTCCACACATGGGGCATTCCACGGCGTCGGTGCCTGGTTGTTCTTG
ATTTTCCATGCCGCCTCCTTTAGCCGCTAAAATTCATCTACTCATTTATTCATTTGCTCATTTACTCTGG
TAGCTGCGCGATGTATTCAGATAGCAGCTCGGTAATGGTCTTGCCTTGGCGTACCGCGTACATCTTCAGC
TTGGTGTGATCCTCCGCCGGCAACTGAAAGTTGACCCGCTTCATGGCTGGCGTGTCTGCCAGGCTGGCCA
ACGTTGCAGCCTTGCTGCTGCGTGCGCTCGGACGGCCGGCACTTAGCGTGTTTGTGCTTTTGCTCATTTT
CTCTTTACCTCATTAACTCAAATGAGTTTTGATTTAATTTCAGCGGCCAGCGCCTGGACCTCGCGGGCAG
CGTCGCCCTCGGGTTCTGATTCAAGAACGGTTGTGCCGGCGGCGGCAGTGCCTGGGTAGCTCACGCGCTG
CGTGATACGGGACTCAAGAATGGGCAGCTCGTACCCGGCCAGCGCCTCGGCAACCTCACCGCCGATGCGC
GTGCCTTTGATCGCCCGCGACACGACAAAGGCCGCTTGTAGCCTTCCATCCGTGACCTCAATGCGCTGCT
TAACCAGCTCCACCAGGTCGGCGGTGGCCCATATGTCGTAAGGGCTTGGCTGCACCGGAATCAGCACGAA
GTCGGCTGCCTTGATCGCGGACACAGCCAAGTCCGCCGCCTGGGGCGCTCCGTCGATCACTACGAAGTCG
CGCCGGCCGATGGCCTTCACGTCGCGGTCAATCGTCGGGCGGTCGATGCCGACAACGGTTAGCGGTTGAT
CTTCCCGCACGGCCGCCCAATCGCGGGCACTGCCCTGGGGATCGGAATCGACTAACAGAACATCGGCCCC
GGCGAGTTGCAGGGCGCGGGCTAGATGGGTTGCGATGGTCGTCTTGCCTGACCCGCCTTTCTGGTTAAGT
ACAGCGATAACCTTCATGCGTTCCCCTTGCGTATTTGTTTATTTACTCATCGCATCATATACGCAGCGAC
CGCATGACGCAAGCTGTTTTACTCAAATACACATCACCTTTTTAGACGGCGGCGCTCGGTTTCTTCAGCG
GCCAAGCTGGCCGGCCAGGCCGCCAGCTTGGCATCAGACAAACCGGCCAGGATTTCATGCAGCCGCACGG
TTGAGACGTGCGCGGGCGGCTCGAACACGTACCCGGCCGCGATCATCTCCGCCTCGATCTCTTCGGTAAT
GAAAAACGGTTCGTCCTGGCCGTCCTGGTGCGGTTTCATGCTTGTTCCTCTTGGCGTTCATTCTCGGCGG
CCGCCAGGGCGTCGGCCTCGGTCAATGCGTCCTCACGGAAGGCACCGCGCCGCCTGGCCTCGGTGGGCGT
CACTTCCTCGCTGCGCTCAAGTGCGCGGTACAGGGTCGAGCGATGCACGCCAAGCAGTGCAGCCGCCTCT
TTCACGGTGCGGCCTTCCTGGTCGATCAGCTCGCGGGCGTGCGCGATCTGTGCCGGGGTGAGGGTAGGGC
GGGGGCCAAACTTCACGCCTCGGGCCTTGGCGGCCTCGCGCCCGCTCCGGGTGCGGTCGATGATTAGGGA
ACGCTCGAACTCGGCAATGCCGGCGAACACGGTCAACACCATGCGGCCGGCCGGCGTGGTGGTGTCGGCC
CACGGCTCTGCCAGGCTACGCAGGCCCGCGCCGGCCTCCTGGATGCGCTCGGCAATGTCCAGTAGGTCGC
GGGTGCTGCGGGCCAGGCGGTCTAGCCTGGTCACTGTCACAACGTCGCCAGGGCGTAGGTGGTCAAGCAT
CCTGGCCAGCTCCGGGCGGTCGCGCCTGGTGCCGGTGATCTTCTCGGAAAACAGCTTGGTGCAGCCGGCC
GCGTGCAGTTCGGCCCGTTGGTTGGTCAAGTCCTGGTCGTCGGTGCTGACGCGGGCATAGCCCAGCAGGC
CAGCGGCGGCGCTCTTGTTCATGGCGTAATGTCTCCGGTTCTAGTCGCAAGTATTCTACTTTATGCGACT
AAAACACGCGACAAGAAAACGCCAGGAAAAGGGCAGGGCGGCAGCCTGTCGCGTAACTTAGGACTTGTGC
GACATGTCGTTTTCAGAAGACGGCTGCACTGAACGTCAGAAGCCGACTGCACTATAGCAGCGGAGGGGTT
GGATCAAAGTACTTTGATCCCGAGGGGAACCCTGTGGTTGGCATGCACATACAAATGGACGAACGGATAA
ACCT
Features (pLannotate 1.2.2; 29 found; start..end, strand, type, name):
     54..78      -  misc_feature   RB T-DNA repeat: right border repeat from nopaline C58 T-DNA
    144..298     -  CDS            lacZα (fragment): LacZα fragment of β-galactosidase; lacZ fragment
    323..447     +  protein_bind   attR1: mutant version of attR; recombination site for the Gateway® LR reaction LR Clonase™
    484..514     +  promoter       lac UV5 promoter: E. coli lac promoter with an "up" mutation
    538..567     +  promoter       cat promoter (fragment): promoter of the E. coli cat gene encoding chloramphenicol acetyltransferase
    568..1227    +  CDS            CmR: chloramphenicol acetyltransferase; cat; confers resistance to chloramphenicol
   1406..1564    +  CDS            ccdA (fragment): CCDA_ECO57 - Also known as H, letA. Experimental evidence at protein level: Swiss-Prot protein existence level 1. Antitoxin component of a type II toxin-antitoxin (TA) system which inhibits the post-segregational killing (PSK) of plasmid-free cells, also referred to as a plasmid addiction system. Binds to and blocks the activity of CcdB; will also remove bound CcdB protein from the CcdB-GyrA complex by forming a CcdA-CcdB complex, a process termed rejuvenation. Functions as a transcriptional corepressor for the ccdAB operon, repression also requires CcdB (By similarity). From Escherichia coli
   1569..1874    +  CDS            ccdB: CcdB, a bacterial toxin that poisons DNA gyrase; ccdB; Plasmids containing the ccdB gene cannot be propagated in standard E. coli strains.
   1915..2039    -  protein_bind   attR2: mutant version of attR; recombination site for the Gateway® LR reaction LR Clonase™
   2071..3500    +  CDS            tdTomato (fragment): tandem dimeric (pseudo-monomeric) derivative of DsRed (Shaner et al., 2004) mammalian codon-optimized
   3500..3555    -  misc_feature   MCS: pUC18/19 multiple cloning site
   3561..3813    +  terminator     NOS terminator: nopaline synthase terminator and poly(A) signal
   3869..3891    -  protein_bind   lac operator (fragment): The lac repressor binds to the lac operator to inhibit transcription in E. coli. This inhibition can be relieved by adding lactose or isopropyl-β-D-thiogalactopyranoside (IPTG). lac repressor encoded by lacI
   3895..3925    -  promoter       lac promoter: promoter for the E. coli lac operon
   3940..3961    -  protein_bind   CAP binding site: CAP binding activates transcription in the presence of cAMP. E. coli catabolite activator protein
   4046..4221    -  polyA_signal   CaMV poly(A) signal: cauliflower mosaic virus polyadenylation signal
   4232..5977    -  CDS            ALS SURB (fragment): ILVB2_TOBAC - Experimental evidence at protein level: Swiss-Prot protein existence level 1. From Nicotiana tabacum (Common tobacco).
   6305..6981    -  promoter       CaMV 35S promoter (enhanced): cauliflower mosaic virus 35S promoter with a duplicated enhancer region
   7176..7200    -  misc_feature   LB T-DNA repeat: left border repeat from nopaline C58 T-DNA
   7459..7482    +  promoter       Pc promoter (fragment): intI1 (promoter lies within the coding sequence); class 1 integron promoter
   7658..7714    +  CDS            GmR (fragment): gentamycin acetyltransferase; aacC1; confers resistance to gentamycin
   7725..8512    +  CDS            SmR (fragment): aminoglycoside adenylyltransferase (Murphy, 1985); aadA; confers resistance to spectinomycin and streptomycin
   8758..9346    +  rep_origin     ori: high-copy-number ColE1/pMB1/pBR322/pUC origin of replication
   9532..9672    -  misc_feature   bom: basis of mobility region from pBR322
   9774..9813    -  CDS            rop (fragment): Rop protein, which maintains plasmids at low copy number; rop
  10016..10210   -  rep_origin     pVS1 oriV: origin of replication for the Pseudomonas plasmid pVS1 (Heeb et al., 2000)
  10276..11349   -  CDS            pVS1 RepA: replication protein from the Pseudomonas plasmid pVS1 (Heeb et al., 2000)
  11778..12407   -  CDS            pVS1 StaA: stability protein from the Pseudomonas plasmid pVS1 (Heeb et al., 2000)
  12967..13368   -  CDS            Y4CG_SINFN (fragment): Protein inferred from homology: Swiss-Prot protein existence level 3. From Sinorhizobium fredii (strain NBRC 101917 / NGR234).
