[The description below was written by a language model from this plasmid's Addgene catalogue record and pLannotate feature annotations shown in this document.]
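Description:
pMpGWB329 is an empty Gateway destination binary vector built on the pMpGWB300 backbone for Agrobacterium-mediated transformation of the liverwort Marchantia polymorpha, and it is also usable in other plants. Outside the T-DNA, the backbone carries a ColE1/pBR322-type origin with a bom site for replication in E. coli. It also carries the pVS1 oriV with RepA and StaA for replication and stable maintenance in Agrobacterium, and an aadA gene that confers spectinomycin resistance. The Gateway cassette still contains the ccdB toxin gene and a chloramphenicol resistance gene. For this reason the unrecombined vector is kept in a ccdB-tolerant strain (DB3.1) under chloramphenicol plus spectinomycin selection. The catalogue gives the backbone as 10,455 bp, while the full annotated sequence is 13,654 nt.

Between the nopaline-type right and left T-DNA borders there are two units. The first is the attR1–CmR–ccdB–attR2 cassette, followed directly by a tdTomato coding sequence and the NOS terminator. An LR reaction with an entry clone replaces the cassette with the fragment of interest, so an open reading frame lacking a stop codon is fused at its C terminus to the red fluorescent protein. No plant promoter is annotated upstream of attR1, only a residual lacZα fragment, so expression appears to depend on regulatory sequence supplied within the entry clone, for example a gene's own promoter. The record does not state this explicitly. The second unit, in the opposite orientation, is the plant selection marker. It consists of an enhanced CaMV 35S promoter driving an acetolactate synthase gene, with a CaMV poly(A) signal, and it provides chlorsulfuron resistance. Typical uses are protein localisation and expression-pattern studies in transgenic plants.
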