Addgene plasmid #68657: pMpGWB329
Purpose: (Empty Backbone) Gateway binary vector designed for transgenic research with Marchantia polymorpha as well as other plants
Depositing lab: Takayuki Kohchi. Depositing organization: Kyoto University, Graduate School of Biostudies. Publication: Development of Gateway Binary Vector Series with Four Different Selection Markers for the Liverwort Marchantia polymorpha. Ishizaki K, Nishihama R, Ueda M, Inoue K, Ishida S, Nishimura Y, Shikanai T, Kohchi T. PLoS One. 2015 Sep 25;10(9):e0138876. doi: 10.1371/journal.pone.0138876. eCollection 2015. PONE-D-15-25288 PubMed 26406247.
Backbone
  Vector backbone: pMpGWB300
  Backbone manufacturer: Kohchi Lab., Kyoto University
  Backbone size (bp): 10455
  Modifications to backbone: Coding sequence for tdTomato is cloned downstream of the Gateway cassette.
  Vector type: Plant Expression
  Selectable markers: Chlorsulfuron
  Tag / fusion protein: tdTomato (C terminal on insert)
Growth in bacteria
  Bacterial resistance: Chloramphenicol and Spectinomycin, 25 & 50 μg/mL
  Growth temperature: 37°C
  Growth strain: DB3.1
  Copy number: High Copy
Gene/Insert
  Cloning method: Gateway Cloning
Resource information
  A portion of this plasmid was derived from a plasmid made by: The Gateway cassette was provided by Tsuyoshi Nakagawa at Shimane University, Japan.
Terms and licenses: Academic/Nonprofit Terms; Industry Terms: Not Available to Industry
How to cite: pMpGWB329 was a gift from Takayuki Kohchi (Addgene plasmid # 68657 ; http://n2t.net/addgene:68657 ; RRID:Addgene_68657)
