>Addgene plasmid #68657 | pMpGWB329 | addgene partial sequence | sequence record 128431 | ccdB-Fwd 5'-GCATGATGACCACCGATATG-3'
GGGGAATATAAATGTCAGGCTCCCTTATACACAGCCAGTCTGCAGGTCGACCATAGTGACTGGATATGTT
GTGTTTTACAGTATTATGTAGTCTGTTTTTTATGCAAAATCTAATTTAATATATTGATATTTATATCATT
TTACGTTTCTCGTTCAGCTTTCTTGTACAAAGTGGTTGATAACAGCGCTGGAGGCTCCGGTGGGAGCATG
GTGAGCAAGGGCGAGGAGGTCATCAAAGAGTTCATGCGCTTCAAGGTGCGCATGGAGGGCTCCATGAACG
GCCACGAGTTCGAGATCGAGGGCGAGGGCGAGGGCCGCCCCTACGAGGGCACCCAGACCGCCAAGCTGAA
