>Addgene plasmid #68657 | pMpGWB329 | addgene partial sequence | sequence record 129842 | M13pUC-Fwd 5'-CCCAGTCACGACGTTGTAAAACG-3'
AACAAGTTTGTACAAAAAAGCTGAACGAGAAACGTAAAATGATATAAATATCAATATATTAAATTAGATT
TTGCATAAAAAACAGACTACATAATACTGTAAAACACAACATATCCAGTCACTATGGCGGCCCCTCGAGG
GGCCGCATTAGGCACCCCAGGCTTTACACTTTATGCTTCCGGCTCGTATAATGTGTGGATTTTGAGTTAG
GATCCGTCGAGATTTTCAGGAGCTAAGGAAGCTAAAATGGAGAAAAAAATCACTGGATATACCACCGTTG
ATATATCCCAATGGCATCGTAAAGAACATTTTGAGGCATTTCAGTCAGTTGCTCAATGTACCTATAACCA
GACCGTTCAGCTGGATATTACGGCCTTTTTAAAGACCGTAAAGAAAAATAAGCACAAGTTTTATCCGGCC
TTTATTCACATTCTTGCCCGCCTGATGAATGCTCATCCGGAATTCCGTATGGCAATGAAAGACGGTGAGC
TGGTGATATGGGATAGTGTTCACCCTTGTTACACCGTTTTCCATGAGCAAACTGAAACGTTTTCATCGCT
CTGGAGTGAATACCACGACGATTTCCGGCAGTTTCTACACATATATTCGCAAGATGTGGCGTGTTACGGT
GAAAACCTGGCCTATTTCCCTAAAGGGTTTATTGAGAATATGTTTTTCGTCTCAGCCAATCCCTGG
